Addgene plasmid #232430: pCMV_Cas9–superNLS
Purpose: Expression plasmid for the SpCas9 nuclease with superNLS
Depositing lab: Gil Westmeyer. Depositing organization: Helmholtz Munich. Publication: Engineered nucleocytosolic vehicles for loading of programmable editors. Geilenkeuser J, Armbrust N, Steinmassl E, Du SW, Schmidt S, Binder EMH, Li Y, Warsing NW, Wendel SV, von der Linde F, Schiele EM, Niu X, Stroppel L, Berezin O, Santl TH, Orschmann T, Nelson K, Gruber C, Palczewska G, Menezes CR, Risaliti E, Engfer ZJ, Koleci N, Schmidts A, Geerlof A, Palczewski K, Westmeyer GG, Truong DJ. Cell. 2025 May 15;188(10):2637-2655.e31. doi: 10.1016/j.cell.2025.03.015. Epub 2025 Apr 9. PubMed 40209705.
Backbone
  Vector backbone: pBlueScript
  Vector type: Mammalian Expression, CRISPR
Growth in bacteria
  Bacterial resistance: Ampicillin, 100 μg/mL
  Growth temperature: 37°C
  Growth strain: NEB Stable
  Copy number: High Copy
Gene/Insert
  Gene/Insert name: Cas9–superNLS
  Species: Synthetic; Multiple
  Promoter: CMV
  Cloning method: Other
  Sequencing primers: 5′ CCTCTGCTAACCATGTTCATGC
Terms and licenses: Academic/Nonprofit Terms; Industry Terms: Not Available to Industry
How to cite: pCMV_Cas9–superNLS was a gift from Gil Westmeyer (Addgene plasmid # 232430 ; http://n2t.net/addgene:232430 ; RRID:Addgene_232430)
