[The description below was written by a language model from this plasmid's Addgene catalogue record and pLannotate feature annotations shown in this document.]
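Description:
pCMV_Cas9–superNLS is an 8.7 kb mammalian expression plasmid built on a pBluescript backbone for producing Streptococcus pyogenes Cas9 nuclease carrying a "superNLS" nuclear localization module. It is maintained in E. coli as a high-copy plasmid through a ColE1/pUC-type origin and selected with ampicillin via the β-lactamase gene. An f1 phage origin and remnants of the pBluescript lac region (lacI and lacZα fragments, CAP site, lac promoter and operator, part of the multiple cloning site) are backbone leftovers with no evident role in the payload.

The expression cassette starts with the human cytomegalovirus immediate-early enhancer and promoter, followed by a rabbit β-globin intron, which typically improves transcript processing and expression in mammalian cells. A T7 promoter sits just upstream of the coding region and could in principle support in vitro transcription. The Cas9 open reading frame is annotated as two overlapping N- and C-terminal Cas9 segments, which together appear to represent one continuous full-length coding sequence rather than a split design. Downstream of Cas9 lies a short stretch that includes a match to a fragment of the 3xFLAG epitope. The superNLS itself is not annotated in the feature table, so its composition and exact position are not stated, although the name suggests a C-terminal fusion. A bovine growth hormone polyadenylation signal terminates the transcript.

No guide RNA cassette or mammalian selection marker is annotated, so guides would have to be supplied separately. The plasmid serves for transient Cas9 expression in mammalian cells, and it was deposited in connection with work on engineered vehicles for loading and delivering programmable genome editors.
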