Features (pLannotate 1.2.2; 19 found; start..end, strand, type, name):
    489..1077    +  rep_origin     ori: high-copy-number ColE1/pMB1/pBR322/pUC origin of replication
   1260..1352    +  CDS            lacI (fragment): lac repressor; lacI; The lac repressor binds to the lac operator to inhibit transcription in E. coli. This inhibition can be relieved by adding lactose or isopropyl-β-D-thiogalactopyranoside (IPTG).
   1365..1386    +  protein_bind   CAP binding site: CAP binding activates transcription in the presence of cAMP. E. coli catabolite activator protein
   1401..1431    +  promoter       lac promoter: promoter for the E. coli lac operon
   1439..1455    +  protein_bind   lac operator: The lac repressor binds to the lac operator to inhibit transcription in E. coli. This inhibition can be relieved by adding lactose or isopropyl-β-D-thiogalactopyranoside (IPTG). lac repressor encoded by lacI
   1503..1882    +  enhancer       CMV enhancer: human cytomegalovirus immediate early enhancer
   1883..2086    +  promoter       CMV promoter: human cytomegalovirus (CMV) immediate early promoter
   2198..2770    +  intron         β-globin intron: intron from rabbit β-globin gene
   2825..2843    +  promoter       T7 promoter: promoter for bacteriophage T7 RNA polymerase
   2854..4572    +  CDS            Cas9(N): N-terminal portion of Streptococcus pyogenes Cas9 (Zetsche et al., 2015)
   4459..6957    +  CDS            Cas9(C): C-terminal portion of Streptococcus pyogenes Cas9 (Zetsche et al., 2015)
   7072..7092    +  CDS            3xFLAG (fragment): three tandem FLAG® epitope tags
   7113..7131    -  misc_feature   MCS (fragment): pBluescript multiple cloning site
   7149..7373    +  polyA_signal   bGH poly(A) signal: bovine growth hormone polyadenylation signal
   7377..7398    +  promoter       SV40 promoter (fragment): SV40 enhancer and early promoter
   7444..7598    +  CDS            lacZα (fragment): LacZα fragment of β-galactosidase; lacZ fragment
   7629..8057    -  rep_origin     f1 ori (sequence partly withheld): f1 bacteriophage origin of replication; arrow indicates direction of (+) strand synthesis
   8084..8188    +  promoter       AmpR promoter: bla
   8189..318     +  CDS            AmpR (across the origin): β-lactamase; bla; confers resistance to ampicillin, carbenicillin, and related antibiotics
>Addgene plasmid #232430 | pCMV_Cas9–superNLS | addgene full sequence | sequence record 462393 | Addgene NGS Result
GTAGCAATGGCAACAACGTTGCGCAAACTATTAACTGGCGAACTACTTACTCTAGCTTCCCGGCAACAAT
TAATAGACTGGATGGAGGCGGATAAAGTTGCAGGACCACTTCTGCGCTCGGCCCTTCCGGCTGGCTGGTT
TATTGCTGATAAATCTGGAGCCGGTGAGCGTGGGTCTCGCGGTATCATTGCAGCACTGGGGCCAGATGGT
AAGCCCTCCCGTATCGTAGTTATCTACACGACGGGGAGTCAGGCAACTATGGATGAACGAAATAGACAGA
TCGCTGAGATAGGTGCCTCACTGATTAAGCATTGGTAACTGTCAGACCAAGTTTACTCATATATACTTTA
GATTGATTTAAAACTTCATTTTTAATTTAAAAGGATCTAGGTGAAGATCCTTTTTGATAATCTCATGACC
AAAATCCCTTAACGTGAGTTTTCGTTCCACTGAGCGTCAGACCCCGTAGAAAAGATCAAAGGATCTTCTT
GAGATCCTTTTTTTCTGCGCGTAATCTGCTGCTTGCAAACAAAAAAACCACCGCTACCAGCGGTGGTTTG
TTTGCCGGATCAAGAGCTACCAACTCTTTTTCCGAAGGTAACTGGCTTCAGCAGAGCGCAGATACCAAAT
ACTGTTCTTCTAGTGTAGCCGTAGTTAGGCCACCACTTCAAGAACTCTGTAGCACCGCCTACATACCTCG
CTCTGCTAATCCTGTTACCAGTGGCTGCTGCCAGTGGCGATAAGTCGTGTCTTACCGGGTTGGACTCAAG
ACGATAGTTACCGGATAAGGCGCAGCGGTCGGGCTGAACGGGGGGTTCGTGCACACAGCCCAGCTTGGAG
CGAACGACCTACACCGAACTGAGATACCTACAGCGTGAGCTATGAGAAAGCGCCACGCTTCCCGAAGGGA
GAAAGGCGGACAGGTATCCGGTAAGCGGCAGGGTCGGAACAGGAGAGCGCACGAGGGAGCTTCCAGGGGG
AAACGCCTGGTATCTTTATAGTCCTGTCGGGTTTCGCCACCTCTGACTTGAGCGTCGATTTTTGTGATGC
TCGTCAGGGGGGCGGAGCCTATGGAAAAACGCCAGCAACGCGGCCTTTTTACGGTTCCTGGCCTTTTGCT
GGCCTTTTGCTCACATGTTCTTTCCTGCGTTATCCCCTGATTCTGTGGATAACCGTATTACCGCCTTTGA
GTGAGCTGATACCGCTCGCCGCAGCCGAACGACCGAGCGCAGCGAGTCAGTGAGCGAGGAAGCGGAAGAG
CGCCCAATACGCAAACCGCCTCTCCCCGCGCGTTGGCCGATTCATTAATGCAGCTGGCACGACAGGTTTC
CCGACTGGAAAGCGGGCAGTGAGCGCAACGCAATTAATGTGAGTTAGCTCACTCATTAGGCACCCCAGGC
TTTACACTTTATGCTTCCGGCTCGTATGTTGTGTGGAATTGTGAGCGGATAACAATTTCACACAGGAAAC
AGCTATGACCATGAGGCGCGCCCCGCCATGTTGACATTGATTATTGACTAGTTATTAATAGTAATCAATT
ACGGGGTCATTAGTTCATAGCCCATATATGGAGTTCCGCGTTACATAACTTACGGTAAATGGCCCGCCTG
GCTGACCGCCCAACGACCCCCGCCCATTGACGTCAATAATGACGTATGTTCCCATAGTAACGCCAATAGG
GACTTTCCATTGACGTCAATGGGTGGAGTATTTACGGTAAACTGCCCACTTGGCAGTACATCAAGTGTAT
CATATGCCAAGTACGCCCCCTATTGACGTCAATGACGGTAAATGGCCCGCCTGGCATTATGCCCAGTACA
TGACCTTATGGGACTTTCCTACTTGGCAGTACATCTACGTATTAGTCATCGCTATTACCATGGTGATGCG
GTTTTGGCAGTACATCAATGGGCGTGGATAGCGGTTTGACTCACGGGGATTTCCAAGTCTCCACCCCATT
GACGTCAATGGGAGTTTGTTTTGGCACCAAAATCAACGGGACTTTCCAAAATGTCGTAACAACTCCGCCC
CATTGACGCAAATGGGCGGTAGGCGTGTACGGTGGGAGGTCTATATAAGCAGAGCTCGTTTAGTGAACCG
TCAGATCGCCTGGAGACGCCATCCACGCTGTTTTGACCTCCATAGAAGACACCGGGACCGATCCAGCCTC
CGGTCGACCGATCCTGAGAACTTCAGGGTGAGTTTGGGGACCCTTGATTGTTCTTTCTTTTTCGCTATTG
TAAAATTCATGTTATATGGAGGGGGCAAAGTTTTCAGGGTGTTGTTTAGAATGGGAAGATGTCCCTTGTA
TCACCATGGACCCTCATGATAATTTTGTTTCTTTCACTTTCTACTCTGTTGACAACCATTGTCTCCTCTT
ATTTTCTTTTCATTTTCTGTAACTTTTTCGTTAAACTTTAGCTTGCATTTGTAACGAATTTTTAAATTCA
CTTTTGTTTATTTGTCAGATTGTAAGTACTTTCTCTAATCACTTTTTTTTCAAGGCAATCAGGGTATATT
ATATTGTACTTCAGCACAGTTTTAGAGAACAATTGTTATAATTAAATGATAAGGTAGAATATTTCTGCAT
ATAAATTCTGGCTGGCGTGGAAATATTCTTATTGGTAGAAACAACTACACCCTGGTCATCATCCTGCCTT
TCTCTTTATGGTTACAATGATATACACTGTTTGAGATGAGGATAAAATACTCTGAGTCCAAACCGGGCCC
CTCTGCTAACCATGTTCATGCCTTCTTCTCTTTCCTACAGCTCCTGGGCAACGTGCTGGTTGTTGTGCTG
TCTCATCATTTTGGCATTAATTAATAATACGACTCACTATAGGGGCCGCCACCATGGACAAGAAGTACAG
CATCGGCCTGGACATCGGCACCAACTCTGTGGGCTGGGCCGTGATCACCGACGAGTACAAGGTGCCCAGC
AAGAAATTCAAGGTGCTGGGCAACACCGACCGGCACAGCATCAAGAAGAACCTGATCGGAGCCCTGCTGT
TCGACAGCGGCGAAACAGCCGAGGCCACCCGGCTGAAGAGAACCGCCAGAAGAAGATACACCAGACGGAA
GAACCGGATCTGCTATCTGCAAGAGATCTTCAGCAACGAGATGGCCAAGGTGGACGACAGCTTCTTCCAC
AGACTGGAAGAGTCCTTCCTGGTGGAAGAGGATAAGAAGCACGAGCGGCACCCCATCTTCGGCAACATCG
TGGACGAGGTGGCCTACCACGAGAAGTACCCCACCATCTACCACCTGAGAAAGAAACTGGTGGACAGCAC
CGACAAGGCCGACCTGCGGCTGATCTATCTGGCCCTGGCCCACATGATCAAGTTCCGGGGCCACTTCCTG
ATCGAGGGCGACCTGAACCCCGACAACAGCGACGTGGACAAGCTGTTCATCCAGCTGGTGCAGACCTACA
ACCAGCTGTTCGAGGAAAACCCCATCAACGCCAGCGGCGTGGACGCCAAGGCCATCCTGTCTGCCAGACT
GAGCAAGAGCAGACGGCTGGAAAATCTGATCGCCCAGCTGCCCGGCGAGAAGAAGAATGGCCTGTTCGGC
AACCTGATTGCCCTGAGCCTGGGCCTGACCCCCAACTTCAAGAGCAACTTCGACCTGGCCGAGGATGCCA
AACTGCAGCTGAGCAAGGACACCTACGACGACGACCTGGACAACCTGCTGGCCCAGATCGGCGACCAGTA
CGCCGACCTGTTTCTGGCCGCCAAGAACCTGTCCGACGCCATCCTGCTGAGCGACATCCTGAGAGTGAAC
ACCGAGATCACCAAGGCCCCCCTGAGCGCCTCTATGATCAAGAGATACGACGAGCACCACCAGGACCTGA
CCCTGCTGAAAGCTCTCGTGCGGCAGCAGCTGCCTGAGAAGTACAAAGAGATTTTCTTCGACCAGAGCAA
GAACGGCTACGCCGGCTACATTGACGGCGGAGCCAGCCAGGAAGAGTTCTACAAGTTCATCAAGCCCATC
CTGGAAAAGATGGACGGCACCGAGGAACTGCTCGTGAAGCTGAACAGAGAGGACCTGCTGCGGAAGCAGC
GGACCTTCGACAACGGCAGCATCCCCCACCAGATCCACCTGGGAGAGCTGCACGCCATTCTGCGGCGGCA
GGAAGATTTTTACCCATTCCTGAAGGACAACCGGGAAAAGATCGAGAAGATCCTGACCTTCCGCATCCCC
TACTACGTGGGCCCTCTGGCCAGGGGAAACAGCAGATTCGCCTGGATGACCAGAAAGAGCGAGGAAACCA
TCACCCCCTGGAACTTCGAGGAAGTGGTGGACAAGGGCGCTTCCGCCCAGAGCTTCATCGAGCGGATGAC
CAACTTCGATAAGAACCTGCCCAACGAGAAGGTGCTGCCCAAGCACAGCCTGCTGTACGAGTACTTCACC
GTGTATAACGAGCTGACCAAAGTGAAATACGTGACCGAGGGAATGAGAAAGCCCGCCTTCCTGAGCGGCG
AGCAGAAAAAGGCCATCGTGGACCTGCTGTTCAAGACCAACCGGAAAGTGACCGTGAAGCAGCTGAAAGA
GGACTACTTCAAGAAAATCGAGTGCTTCGACTCCGTGGAAATCTCCGGCGTGGAAGATCGGTTCAACGCC
TCCCTGGGCACATACCACGATCTGCTGAAAATTATCAAGGACAAGGACTTCCTGGACAATGAGGAAAACG
AGGACATTCTGGAAGATATCGTGCTGACCCTGACACTGTTTGAGGACAGAGAGATGATCGAGGAACGGCT
GAAAACCTATGCCCACCTGTTCGACGACAAAGTGATGAAGCAGCTGAAGCGGCGGAGATACACCGGCTGG
GGCAGGCTGAGCCGGAAGCTGATCAACGGCATCCGGGACAAGCAGTCCGGCAAGACAATCCTGGATTTCC
TGAAGTCCGACGGCTTCGCCAACAGAAACTTCATGCAGCTGATCCACGACGACAGCCTGACCTTTAAAGA
GGACATCCAGAAAGCCCAGGTGTCCGGCCAGGGCGATAGCCTGCACGAGCACATTGCCAATCTGGCCGGC
AGCCCCGCCATTAAGAAGGGCATCCTGCAGACAGTGAAGGTGGTGGACGAGCTCGTGAAAGTGATGGGCC
GGCACAAGCCCGAGAACATCGTGATCGAAATGGCCAGAGAGAACCAGACCACCCAGAAGGGACAGAAGAA
CAGCCGCGAGAGAATGAAGCGGATCGAAGAGGGCATCAAAGAGCTGGGCAGCCAGATCCTGAAAGAACAC
CCCGTGGAAAACACCCAGCTGCAGAACGAGAAGCTGTACCTGTACTACCTGCAGAATGGGCGGGATATGT
ACGTGGACCAGGAACTGGACATCAACCGGCTGTCCGACTACGATGTGGACCATATCGTGCCTCAGAGCTT
TCTGAAGGACGACTCCATCGACAACAAGGTGCTGACCAGAAGCGACAAGAACCGGGGCAAGAGCGACAAC
GTGCCCTCCGAAGAGGTCGTGAAGAAGATGAAGAACTACTGGCGGCAGCTGCTGAACGCCAAGCTGATTA
CCCAGAGAAAGTTCGACAATCTGACCAAGGCCGAGAGAGGCGGCCTGAGCGAACTGGATAAGGCCGGCTT
CATCAAGAGACAGCTGGTGGAAACCCGGCAGATCACAAAGCACGTGGCACAGATCCTGGACTCCCGGATG
AACACTAAGTACGACGAGAATGACAAGCTGATCCGGGAAGTGAAAGTGATCACCCTGAAGTCCAAGCTGG
TGTCCGATTTCCGGAAGGATTTCCAGTTTTACAAAGTGCGCGAGATCAACAACTACCACCACGCCCACGA
CGCCTACCTGAACGCCGTCGTGGGAACCGCCCTGATCAAAAAGTACCCTAAGCTGGAAAGCGAGTTCGTG
TACGGCGACTACAAGGTGTACGACGTGCGGAAGATGATCGCCAAGAGCGAGCAGGAAATCGGCAAGGCTA
CCGCCAAGTACTTCTTCTACAGCAACATCATGAACTTTTTCAAGACCGAGATTACCCTGGCCAACGGCGA
GATCCGGAAGCGGCCTCTGATCGAGACAAACGGCGAAACCGGGGAGATCGTGTGGGATAAGGGCCGGGAT
TTTGCCACCGTGCGGAAAGTGCTGAGCATGCCCCAAGTGAATATCGTGAAAAAGACCGAGGTGCAGACAG
GCGGCTTCAGCAAAGAGTCTATCCTGCCCAAGAGGAACAGCGATAAGCTGATCGCCAGAAAGAAGGACTG
GGACCCTAAGAAGTACGGCGGCTTCGACAGCCCCACCGTGGCCTATTCTGTGCTGGTGGTGGCCAAAGTG
GAAAAGGGCAAGTCCAAGAAACTGAAGAGTGTGAAAGAGCTGCTGGGGATCACCATCATGGAAAGAAGCA
GCTTCGAGAAGAATCCCATCGACTTTCTGGAAGCCAAGGGCTACAAAGAAGTGAAAAAGGACCTGATCAT
CAAGCTGCCTAAGTACTCCCTGTTCGAGCTGGAAAACGGCCGGAAGAGAATGCTGGCCTCTGCCGGCGAA
CTGCAGAAGGGAAACGAACTGGCCCTGCCCTCCAAATATGTGAACTTCCTGTACCTGGCCAGCCACTATG
AGAAGCTGAAGGGCTCCCCCGAGGATAATGAGCAGAAACAGCTGTTTGTGGAACAGCACAAGCACTACCT
GGACGAGATCATCGAGCAGATCAGCGAGTTCTCCAAGAGAGTGATCCTGGCCGACGCTAATCTGGACAAA
GTGCTGTCCGCCTACAACAAGCACCGGGATAAGCCCATCAGAGAGCAGGCCGAGAATATCATCCACCTGT
TTACCCTGACCAATCTGGGAGCCCCTGCCGCCTTCAAGTACTTTGACACCACCATCGACCGGAAGAGGTA
CACCAGCACCAAAGAGGTGCTGGACGCCACCCTGATCCACCAGAGCATCACCGGCCTGTACGAGACACGG
ATCGACCTGTCTCAGCTGGGAGGCGACGGATCCACACCACCTAAGAAGAAACGGAAGGTCGAGGACGGCG
AGGGCCCTGCTGCTAAGAGAGTGAAACTGGACTCCGGAGCTGCTCCAGCCGCCAAGAAGAAGAAGCTCGA
CTACAAGGACGACGACGATAAGTGAACGCGTAAATGATTGCAGATCCACTAGTTCTAGAGCTCGCTGATC
AGCCTCGACTGTGCCTTCTAGTTGCCAGCCATCTGTTGTTTGCCCCTCCCCCGTGCCTTCCTTGACCCTG
GAAGGTGCCACTCCCACTGTCCTTTCCTAATAAAATGAGGAAATTGCATCGCATTGTCTGAGTAGGTGTC
ATTCTATTCTGGGGGGTGGGGTGGGGCAGGACAGCAAGGGGGAGGATTGGGAAGACAATAGCAGGCATGC
TGGGGATGCGGTGGGCTCTATGGCTTCTGAGGCGGAAAGAACCAGCTGGGGCTCGAGATCCACTAGTTCT
AGCCTCGAGGCTAGAGCGGCCGCCACTGGCCGTCGTTTTACAACGTCGTGACTGGGAAAACCCTGGCGTT
ACCCAACTTAATCGCCTTGCAGCACATCCCCCTTTCGCCAGCTGGCGTAATAGCGAAGAGGCCCGCACCG
ATCGCCCTTCCCAACAGTTGCGCAGCCTGAATGGCGAATGGAAATTGTAAGCGTTAATATTTTGTTAAAA
TTCGCGTTAAATTTTTGTTAAATCAGCTCATTTTTTAACCAATAGGCCGAAATCGGCAAAATCCCTTATA
AATCAAAAGAATAGACCGAGATAGGGT
[37 nt withheld, positions 7728-7764]
AAAGAACGTGGACTCCAACGTCAAAGG
[49 nt withheld, positions 7792-7840]
T
[91 nt withheld, positions 7842-7932]
G
[124 nt withheld, positions 7934-8057]
CAGGTGGCACTTTTCGGGGAAATGTGCGCGGAACCCCTATTTGTTTATTTTTCTAAATACATTCAAATAT
GTATCCGCTCATGAGACAATAACCCTGATAAATGCTTCAATAATATTGAAAAAGGAAGAGTATGAGTATT
CAACATTTCCGTGTCGCCCTTATTCCCTTTTTTGCGGCATTTTGCCTTCCTGTTTTTGCTCACCCAGAAA
CGCTGGTGAAAGTAAAAGATGCTGAAGATCAGTTGGGTGCACGAGTGGGTTACATCGAACTGGATCTCAA
CAGCGGTAAGATCCTTGAGAGTTTTCGCCCCGAAGAACGTTTTCCAATGATGAGCACTTTTAAAGTTCTG
CTATGTGGCGCGGTATTATCCCGTATTGACGCCGGGCAAGAGCAACTCGGTCGCCGCATACACTATTCTC
AGAATGACTTGGTTGAGTACTCACCAGTCACAGAAAAGCATCTTACGGATGGCATGACAGTAAGAGAATT
ATGCAGTGCTGCCATAACCATGAGTGATAACACTGCGGCCAACTTACTTCTGACAACGATCGGAGGACCG
AAGGAGCTAACCGCTTTTTTGCACAACATGGGGGATCATGTAACTCGCCTTGATCGTTGGGAACCGGAGC
TGAATGAAGCCATACCAAACGACGAGCGTGACACCACGATGCCT
